>Addgene plasmid #55308 | mTagBFP2-Lysosomes-20 | addgene full sequence | sequence record 261700 | Addgene NGS Result
CGGGGTCATTAGTTCATAGCCCATATATGGAGTTCCGCGTTACATAACTTACGGTAAATGGCCCGCCTGG
CTGACCGCCCAACGACCCCCGCCCATTGACGTCAATAATGACGTATGTTCCCATAGTAACGCCAATAGGG
ACTTTCCATTGACGTCAATGGGTGGAGTATTTACGGTAAACTGCCCACTTGGCAGTACATCAAGTGTATC
ATATGCCAAGTACGCCCCCTATTGACGTCAATGACGGTAAATGGCCCGCCTGGCATTATGCCCAGTACAT
GACCTTATGGGACTTTCCTACTTGGCAGTACATCTACGTATTAGTCATCGCTATTACCATGGTGATGCGG
TTTTGGCAGTACATCAATGGGCGTGGATAGCGGTTTGACTCACGGGGATTTCCAAGTCTCCACCCCATTG
ACGTCAATGGGAGTTTGTTTTGGCACCAAAATCAACGGGACTTTCCAAAATGTCGTAACAACTCCGCCCC
ATTGACGCAAATGGGCGGTAGGCGTGTACGGTGGGAGGTCTATATAAGCAGAGCTGGTTTAGTGAACCGT
CAGATCCGCTAGCGCTACCGGACTCAGATCTCGAGCGCCACCATGGCGGCCCCGGGCGCCCGGCGTCCGC
TGCTCCTGTTGCTGCTGGCAGGCCTTGCACACAGCGCCCCAGCACTGTTCGAGGTGAAAGACAACAACGG
CACAGCGTGTATAATGGCCAGCTTCTCTGCCTCCTTTCTGACCACCTATGAGGCTGGACATGTTTCTAAG
GTCTCGAATATGACCCTGCCAGCCTCTGCAGAAGTCCTGAAGAATAGCAGCTCTTGTGGTGAAAAGAATG
CTTCTGAGCCCACCCTCGCAATCACCTTTGGAGAAGGATATTTACTGAAACTCACCTTCACAAAAAACAC
AACACGTTACAGTGTCCAGCACATGTATTTCACATATAACCTGTCAGACACACAATTCTTTCCCAATGCC
AGCTCCAAAGGGCCCGACACTGTGGATTCCACAACTGACATCAAGGCAGACATCAACAAAACATACCGAT
GTGTCAGCGACATCAGGGTCTACATGAAGAATGTGACCATTGTGCTCTGGGACGCTACTATCCAGGCCTA
CCTGCCGAGTAGCAACTTCAGCAAGGAAGAGACACGCTGCCCACAGGATCAACCTTCCCCAACTACTGGG
CCACCCAGCCCCTCACCACCACTTGTGCCCACAAACCCCAGTGTGTCCAAGTACAATGTGACTGGTGACA
ATGGAACCTGCCTGCTGGCCTCTATGGCACTGCAACTCAACATCACCTACATGAAGAAGGACAACACGAC
TGTGACCAGAGCATTCAACATCAACCCAAGTGACAAATATAGTGGGACTTGCGGTGCCCAGTTGGTGACC
CTGAAGGTGGGGAACAAGAGCAGAGTCCTGGAGCTGCAGTTTGGGATGAATGCCACTTCTAGCCTGTTTT
TCCTGCAAGGAGTTCAGTTGAACATGACTCTTCCTGATGCCATAGAGCCCACGTTCAGCACCTCCAACTA
TTCCCTGAAAGCTCTTCAGGCCAGTGTCGGCAACTCATACAAGTGCAACAGTGAGGAGCACATCTTTGTC
AGCAAGGCGCTCGCCCTCAATGTCTTCAGCGTGCAAGTCCAGGCTTTCAGGGTAGAAAGTGACAGGTTTG
GGTCTGTGGAAGAGTGTGTACAGGACGGTAACAACATGCTGATCCCCATTGCTGTGGGCGGGGCCCTGGC
AGGGCTGGTCCTCATCGTCCTCATCGCCTACCTCATCGGCAGGAAGAGGAGTCACGCGGGCTATCAGACC
ATCTCGGAATTCGGCTCCACCGGCTCCACCGGCTCCACCGGCGCGGATCCACCGGTCGCCACCATGGTGT
CTAAGGGCGAAGAGCTGATTAAGGAGAACATGCACATGAAGCTGTACATGGAGGGCACCGTGGACAACCA
TCACTTCAAGTGCACATCCGAGGGCGAAGGCAAGCCCTACGAGGGCACCCAGACCATGAGAATCAAGGTG
GTCGAGGGCGGCCCTCTCCCCTTCGCCTTCGACATCCTGGCTACTAGCTTCCTCTACGGCAGCAAGACCT
TCATCAACCACACCCAGGGCATCCCCGACTTCTTCAAGCAGTCCTTCCCTGAGGGCTTCACATGGGAGAG
AGTCACCACATACGAAGACGGGGGCGTGCTGACCGCTACCCAGGACACCAGCCTCCAGGACGGCTGCCTC
ATCTACAACGTCAAGATCAGAGGGGTGAACTTCACATCCAACGGCCCTGTGATGCAGAAGAAAACACTCG
GCTGGGAGGCCTTCACCGAGACGCTGTACCCCGCTGACGGCGGCCTGGAAGGCAGAAACGACATGGCCCT
GAAGCTCGTGGGCGGGAGCCATCTGATCGCAAACGCCAAGACCACATATAGATCCAAGAAACCCGCTAAG
AACCTCAAGATGCCTGGCGTCTACTATGTGGACTACAGACTGGAAAGAATCAAGGAGGCCAACAACGAGA
CCTACGTCGAGCAGCACGAGGTGGCAGTGGCCAGATACTGCGACCTCCCTAGCAAACTGGGGCACAAGCT
TAATTAAGCGGCCGCGACTCTAGATCATAATCAGCCATACCACATTTGTAGAGGTTTTACTTGCTTTAAA
AAACCTCCCACACCTCCCCCTGAACCTGAAACATAAAATGAATGCAATTGTTGTTGTTAACTTGTTTATT
GCAGCTTATAATGGTTACAAATAAAGCAATAGCATCACAAATTTCACAAATAAAGCATTTTTTTCACTGC
ATTCTAGTTGTGGTTTGTCCAAACTCATCAATGTATCTTAAGGCGTAAATTGTAAGCGTTAATATTTTGT
TAAAATTCGCGTTAAATTTTTGTTAAATCAGCTCATTTTTTAACCAATAGGCCGAAATCGGCAAAATCCC
TTATAAATCAAAAGAATAGACCGAGATAGGGT
[37 nt withheld, positions 2973-3009]
AAAGAACGTGGACTCCAACGTCAAAGG
[49 nt withheld, positions 3037-3085]
T
[91 nt withheld, positions 3087-3177]
G
[124 nt withheld, positions 3179-3302]
CAGGTGGCACTTTTCGGGGAAATGTGCGCGGAACCCCTATTTGTTTATTTTTCTAAATACATTCAAATAT
GTATCCGCTCATGAGACAATAACCCTGATAAATGCTTCAATAATATTGAAAAAGGAAGAGTCCTGAGGCG
GAAAGAACCAGCTGTGGAATGTGTGTCAGTTAGGGTGTGGAAAGTCCCCAGGCTCCCCAGCAGGCAGAAG
TATGCAAAGCATGCATCTCAATTAGTCAGCAACCAGGTGTGGAAAGTCCCCAGGCTCCCCAGCAGGCAGA
AGTATGCAAAGCATGCATCTCAATTAGTCAGCAACCATAGTCCCGCCCCTAACTCCGCCCATCCCGCCCC
TAACTCCGCCCAGTTCCGCCCATTCTCCGCCCCATGGCTGACTAATTTTTTTTATTTATGCAGAGGCCGA
GGCCGCCTCGGCCTCTGAGCTATTCCAGAAGTAGTGAGGAGGCTTTTTTGGAGGCCTAGGCTTTTGCAAA
GATCGATCAAGAGACAGGATGAGGATCGTTTCGCATGATTGAACAAGATGGATTGCACGCAGGTTCTCCG
GCCGCTTGGGTGGAGAGGCTATTCGGCTATGACTGGGCACAACAGACAATCGGCTGCTCTGATGCCGCCG
TGTTCCGGCTGTCAGCGCAGGGGCGCCCGGTTCTTTTTGTCAAGACCGACCTGTCCGGTGCCCTGAATGA
ACTGCAAGACGAGGCAGCGCGGCTATCGTGGCTGGCCACGACGGGCGTTCCTTGCGCAGCTGTGCTCGAC
GTTGTCACTGAAGCGGGAAGGGACTGGCTGCTATTGGGCGAAGTGCCGGGGCAGGATCTCCTGTCATCTC
ACCTTGCTCCTGCCGAGAAAGTATCCATCATGGCTGATGCAATGCGGCGGCTGCATACGCTTGATCCGGC
TACCTGCCCATTCGACCACCAAGCGAAACATCGCATCGAGCGAGCACGTACTCGGATGGAAGCCGGTCTT
GTCGATCAGGATGATCTGGACGAAGAGCATCAGGGGCTCGCGCCAGCCGAACTGTTCGCCAGGCTCAAGG
CGAGCATGCCCGACGGCGAGGATCTCGTCGTGACCCATGGCGATGCCTGCTTGCCGAATATCATGGTGGA
AAATGGCCGCTTTTCTGGATTCATCGACTGTGGCCGGCTGGGTGTGGCGGACCGCTATCAGGACATAGCG
TTGGCTACCCGTGATATTGCTGAAGAGCTTGGCGGCGAATGGGCTGACCGCTTCCTCGTGCTTTACGGTA
TCGCCGCTCCCGATTCGCAGCGCATCGCCTTCTATCGCCTTCTTGACGAGTTCTTCTGAGCGGGACTCTG
GGGTTCGAAATGACCGACCAAGCGACGCCCAACCTGCCATCACGAGATTTCGATTCCACCGCCGCCTTCT
ATGAAAGGTTGGGCTTCGGAATCGTTTTCCGGGACGCCGGCTGGATGATCCTCCAGCGCGGGGATCTCAT
GCTGGAGTTCTTCGCCCACCCTAGGGGGAGGCTAACTGAAACACGGAAGGAGACAATACCGGAAGGAACC
CGCGCTATGACGGCAATAAAAAGACAGAATAAAACGCACGGTGTTGGGTCGTTTGTTCATAAACGCGGGG
TTCGGTCCCAGGGCTGGCACTCTGTCGATACCCCACCGAGACCCCATTGGGGCCAATACGCCCGCGTTTC
TTCCTTTTCCCCACCCCACCCCCCAAGTTCGGGTGAAGGCCCAGGGCTCGCAGCCAACGTCGGGGCGGCA
GGCCCTGCCATAGCCTCAGGTTACTCATATATACTTTAGATTGATTTAAAACTTCATTTTTAATTTAAAA
GGATCTAGGTGAAGATCCTTTTTGATAATCTCATGACCAAAATCCCTTAACGTGAGTTTTCGTTCCACTG
AGCGTCAGACCCCGTAGAAAAGATCAAAGGATCTTCTTGAGATCCTTTTTTTCTGCGCGTAATCTGCTGC
TTGCAAACAAAAAAACCACCGCTACCAGCGGTGGTTTGTTTGCCGGATCAAGAGCTACCAACTCTTTTTC
CGAAGGTAACTGGCTTCAGCAGAGCGCAGATACCAAATACTGTTCTTCTAGTGTAGCCGTAGTTAGGCCA
CCACTTCAAGAACTCTGTAGCACCGCCTACATACCTCGCTCTGCTAATCCTGTTACCAGTGGCTGCTGCC
AGTGGCGATAAGTCGTGTCTTACCGGGTTGGACTCAAGACGATAGTTACCGGATAAGGCGCAGCGGTCGG
GCTGAACGGGGGGTTCGTGCACACAGCCCAGCTTGGAGCGAACGACCTACACCGAACTGAGATACCTACA
GCGTGAGCTATGAGAAAGCGCCACGCTTCCCGAAGGGAGAAAGGCGGACAGGTATCCGGTAAGCGGCAGG
GTCGGAACAGGAGAGCGCACGAGGGAGCTTCCAGGGGGAAACGCCTGGTATCTTTATAGTCCTGTCGGGT
TTCGCCACCTCTGACTTGAGCGTCGATTTTTGTGATGCTCGTCAGGGGGGCGGAGCCTATGGAAAAACGC
CAGCAACGCGGCCTTTTTACGGTTCCTGGCCTTTTGCTGGCCTTTTGCTCACATGTTCTTTCCTGCGTTA
TCCCCTGATTCTGTGGATAACCGTATTACCGCCATGCATTAGTTATTAATAGTAATCAATTA
Features (pLannotate 1.2.2; 16 found; start..end, strand, type, name):
     38..341     +  enhancer       CMV enhancer: human cytomegalovirus immediate early enhancer
    342..545     +  promoter       CMV promoter: human cytomegalovirus (CMV) immediate early promoter
    568..596     +  misc_feature   MCS (fragment): multiple cloning site
    603..1824    +  CDS            LAMP1 (fragment): rat lysosome-associated membrane glycoprotein 1
   1884..2594    +  CDS            mTagBFP2: mTagBFP2 is a basic (constitutively fluorescent) blue fluorescent protein published in 2011, derived from Entacmaea quadricolor. It is reported to be a very rapidly-maturing monomer with very low acid sensitivity.
   2613..2696    +  CDS            large T antigen (fragment): large T antigen from SV40 (simian virus 40)
   2719..2840    +  polyA_signal   SV40 poly(A) signal: SV40 polyadenylation signal
   2874..3302    -  rep_origin     f1 ori (sequence partly withheld): f1 bacteriophage origin of replication; arrow indicates direction of (+) strand synthesis
   3329..3433    +  promoter       AmpR promoter: bla
   3435..3792    +  promoter       SV40 promoter: SV40 enhancer and early promoter
   3827..4621    +  CDS            NeoR/KanR: aminoglycoside phosphotransferase from Tn5; aph(3')-II (or nptII); confers resistance to neomycin, kanamycin, and G418 (Geneticin®)
   4642..4794    +  CDS            ble (fragment): BLE_KLEPN - Experimental evidence at protein level: Swiss-Prot protein existence level 1. Binding protein with a strong affinity to the bleomycin family of antibiotics. Binds to CL990; an antimitotic-antibiotic compound. From Klebsiella pneumoniae.
   4853..4900    +  polyA_signal   HSV TK poly(A) signal: herpes simplex virus thymidine kinase polyadenylation signal (Cole and Stacy, 1985)
   4991..5007    -  polyA_signal   bGH poly(A) signal (fragment): bovine growth hormone polyadenylation signal
   5229..5817    +  rep_origin     ori: high-copy-number ColE1/pMB1/pBR322/pUC origin of replication
   5932..5954    +  enhancer       CMV enhancer (fragment): human cytomegalovirus immediate early enhancer
