[The description below was written by a language model from this plasmid's Addgene catalogue record and pLannotate feature annotations shown in this document.]
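Description:
mTagBFP2-Lysosomes-20 is a mammalian expression plasmid that produces rat LAMP1 (lysosome-associated membrane glycoprotein 1) fused at its C terminus to the monomeric blue fluorescent protein mTagBFP2, giving a marker for the lysosomal membrane. The sequenced record is about 5.95 kb and has the layout of a classic N1-style fluorescent protein fusion vector. The human cytomegalovirus immediate early enhancer and promoter sit upstream of a remnant of the multiple cloning site, followed by the LAMP1 coding sequence, a short gap of roughly 60 nt that presumably encodes a linker (the "20" in the name may refer to its length in residues, though the record does not say so), and then the mTagBFP2 open reading frame. The transcript is terminated by the SV40 polyadenylation signal. Because LAMP1 is a transmembrane protein sorted to lysosomes, the fusion carries the blue fluorophore to that compartment. The recorded excitation and emission maxima are 399 and 456 nm.

Propagation in E. coli relies on a high-copy ColE1/pUC-type origin and kanamycin selection. A single Tn5 NeoR/KanR gene serves both hosts. It is preceded by a bacterial bla promoter for kanamycin resistance in bacteria and by the SV40 enhancer/early promoter for G418 selection of stably transfected mammalian cells, with an HSV TK polyadenylation signal downstream. An f1 origin is also present and would allow single-stranded DNA production. The short large T antigen, ble and bGH poly(A) fragments in the annotation appear to be partial matches to backbone sequence rather than functional elements. The plasmid is typically used for transient or stable transfection to visualise lysosomes by fluorescence microscopy, including multicolour imaging alongside green or red organelle markers.
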