Addgene plasmid #55308: mTagBFP2-Lysosomes-20
Purpose: Localization: Lysosome Membrane, Excitation: 399, Emission: 456
Depositing lab: Michael Davidson. Depositing organization: Florida State University, Tallahassee. Publication: An enhanced monomeric blue fluorescent protein with the high chemical stability of the chromophore. Subach OM, Cranfill PJ, Davidson MW, Verkhusha VV. PLoS One. 2011;6(12):e28674. Epub 2011 Dec 8. 10.1371/journal.pone.0028674 PubMed 22174863.
Backbone
  Vector backbone: mTagBFP2
  Backbone size w/o insert (bp): 4750
  Vector type: Mammalian Expression
  Selectable markers: Neomycin (select with G418)
Growth in bacteria
  Bacterial resistance: Kanamycin, 50 μg/mL
  Growth temperature: 37°C
  Growth strain: DH5alpha
  Copy number: High Copy
Gene/Insert
  Gene/Insert name: LAMP1 (alt name: NM_012857.2)
  Species: R. norvegicus (rat)
  Promoter: CMV
  Tag / fusion protein: mTagBFP2 (C terminal on backbone)
  Cloning method: Unknown
  Sequencing primers: 5′ CMV-F; 3′ SV40pA-R
Terms and licenses: Academic/Nonprofit Terms; Industry Terms
Depositor comments: . Excitation = 399; Emission = 456
How to cite: mTagBFP2-Lysosomes-20 was a gift from Michael Davidson (Addgene plasmid # 55308 ; http://n2t.net/addgene:55308 ; RRID:Addgene_55308)
